Addgene plasmid #146762: pT7-EGFP-C1-HsGIDRB86-EBMmut_K
Purpose: Mammalian Expression of HsGIDRB86-EBMmut
Depositing lab: Elisa Izaurralde. Depositing organization: Max Planck Institute for Developmental Biology. Publication: SMG6 interacts with the exon junction complex via two conserved EJC-binding motifs (EBMs) required for nonsense-mediated mRNA decay. Kashima I, Jonas S, Jayachandran U, Buchwald G, Conti E, Lupas AN, Izaurralde E. Genes Dev. 2010 Nov 1. 24(21):2440-50. 10.1101/gad.604610 PubMed 20930030.
Backbone
  Vector backbone: Unknown
  Vector type: Mammalian Expression
Growth in bacteria
  Bacterial resistance: Kanamycin, 50 μg/mL
  Growth temperature: 37°C
  Growth strain: DH5alpha
  Copy number: High Copy
Gene/Insert
  Gene/Insert name: HsGIDRB86-EBMmut (alt names: GIDRP86; PSORT)
  Species: H. sapiens (human)
  Entrez Gene: C10orf28 (a.k.a. PSORT, GIDRP86, GIDRP88, FLJ25458, FLJ37160)
  Cloning method: Unknown
Terms and licenses: Academic/Nonprofit Terms; Industry Terms: Not Available to Industry
Depositor comments: ORF extracted from NCBI:BC098359.1 Plasmids from this collection were made available to the research community and donated after the lab closed. Please note that the sequence provided by the depositing laboratory may be theoretical/predicted or based on Sanger sequencing results. There may be discrepancies between sequencing results obtained by Addgene and the depositor sequence. If an Addgene verified sequence is not available, please contact before placing your order to request that our lab fully sequence the plasmid.
How to cite: pT7-EGFP-C1-HsGIDRB86-EBMmut_K was a gift from Elisa Izaurralde (Addgene plasmid # 146762 ; http://n2t.net/addgene:146762 ; RRID:Addgene_146762)
