[The description below was written by a language model from this plasmid's Addgene catalogue record and pLannotate feature annotations shown in this document.]
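Description:
pT7-EGFP-C1-HsGIDRB86-EBMmut_K is a 7.1 kb mammalian expression plasmid for producing an N-terminally EGFP-tagged form of a human protein. The catalogue lists the backbone as unknown, but the name and feature layout are consistent with an EGFP-C1-type vector modified to carry a T7 promoter. It is propagated in E. coli from a high-copy ColE1/pUC-type origin and also carries an f1 origin. A single NeoR/KanR (aph(3')-II) gene sits behind tandem bacterial (bla) and SV40 early promoters and ends in an HSV TK polyadenylation signal. This arrangement gives kanamycin resistance in bacteria and would allow G418 selection in mammalian cells. Several short annotated fragments (HIV-1 LTR, SV40 large T antigen, ble, bGH poly(A)) are probably incidental similarity hits or backbone remnants rather than functional parts.

The expression cassette is driven by the CMV immediate early enhancer and promoter. A T7 promoter lies just upstream of the coding region, which could support transcription by T7 RNA polymerase. EGFP is followed by a short multiple cloning site fragment and then the insert, a roughly 2.3 kb ORF that the annotation identifies as human R3HCC1L (also known as C10orf28, GIDRP86/GIDRP88 or PSORT). The depositor notes that the ORF was taken from a human cDNA record. The cassette terminates with the SV40 poly(A) signal.

"EBMmut" indicates a mutated exon junction complex-binding motif (EBM), but the record does not state the specific changes. The associated publication describes conserved EBMs that mediate interaction with the exon junction complex in nonsense-mediated mRNA decay. The construct therefore most likely serves as a binding-deficient control in interaction or localisation experiments in transfected human cells. The depositor sequence may be theoretical rather than fully verified.
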