Features (pLannotate 1.2.2; 18 found; start..end, strand, type, name):
     61..364     +  enhancer       CMV enhancer: human cytomegalovirus immediate early enhancer
    365..568     +  promoter       CMV promoter: human cytomegalovirus (CMV) immediate early promoter
    564..597     +  LTR            5' LTR (truncated) (fragment): truncated 5' long terminal repeat (LTR) from HIV-1
    613..631     +  promoter       T7 promoter: promoter for bacteriophage T7 RNA polymerase
    665..1381    +  CDS            EGFP: EGFP is a basic (constitutively fluorescent) green fluorescent protein published in 1996, derived from Aequorea victoria. It is reported to be a rapidly-maturing weak dimer with moderate acid sensitivity.
   1382..1402    +  misc_feature   MCS (fragment): multiple cloning site
   1403..3736    +  CDS            R3HCC1L: R3HCL_HUMAN - Also known as C10orf28, GIDRP88. Experimental evidence at protein level: Swiss-Prot protein existence level 1. From Homo sapiens (Human).
   3741..3776    +  misc_feature   MCS (fragment): multiple cloning site
   3793..3877    +  CDS            large T antigen (fragment): large T antigen from SV40 (simian virus 40)
   3900..4021    +  polyA_signal   SV40 poly(A) signal: SV40 polyadenylation signal
   4055..4483    -  rep_origin     f1 ori (sequence partly withheld): f1 bacteriophage origin of replication; arrow indicates direction of (+) strand synthesis
   4510..4614    +  promoter       AmpR promoter: bla
   4616..4973    +  promoter       SV40 promoter: SV40 enhancer and early promoter
   5008..5802    +  CDS            NeoR/KanR: aminoglycoside phosphotransferase from Tn5; aph(3')-II (or nptII); confers resistance to neomycin, kanamycin, and G418 (Geneticin®)
   5823..5975    +  CDS            ble (fragment): BLE_KLEPN - Experimental evidence at protein level: Swiss-Prot protein existence level 1. Binding protein with a strong affinity to the bleomycin family of antibiotics. Binds to CL990; an antimitotic-antibiotic compound. From Klebsiella pneumoniae.
   6034..6081    +  polyA_signal   HSV TK poly(A) signal: herpes simplex virus thymidine kinase polyadenylation signal (Cole and Stacy, 1985)
   6172..6188    -  polyA_signal   bGH poly(A) signal (fragment): bovine growth hormone polyadenylation signal
   6410..6998    +  rep_origin     ori: high-copy-number ColE1/pMB1/pBR322/pUC origin of replication
>Addgene plasmid #146762 | pT7-EGFP-C1-HsGIDRB86-EBMmut_K | depositor full sequence | sequence record 289208 | Full Sequence
TAGTTATTAATAGTAATCAATTACGGGGTCATTAGTTCATAGCCCATATATGGAGTTCCGCGTTACATAA
CTTACGGTAAATGGCCCGCCTGGCTGACCGCCCAACGACCCCCGCCCATTGACGTCAATAATGACGTATG
TTCCCATAGTAACGCCAATAGGGACTTTCCATTGACGTCAATGGGTGGAGTATTTACGGTAAACTGCCCA
CTTGGCAGTACATCAAGTGTATCATATGCCAAGTACGCCCCCTATTGACGTCAATGACGGTAAATGGCCC
GCCTGGCATTATGCCCAGTACATGACCTTATGGGACTTTCCTACTTGGCAGTACATCTACGTATTAGTCA
TCGCTATTACCATGGTGATGCGGTTTTGGCAGTACATCAATGGGCGTGGATAGCGGTTTGACTCACGGGG
ATTTCCAAGTCTCCACCCCATTGACGTCAATGGGAGTTTGTTTTGGCACCAAAATCAACGGGACTTTCCA
AAATGTCGTAACAACTCCGCCCCATTGACGCAAATGGGCGGTAGGCGTGTACGGTGGGAGGTCTATATAA
GCAGAGCTCTCTGGCTAACTAGAGAACCCACTGCTTACTGGCTTATCGAAATTAATACGACTCACTATAG
GGAGACCCAAGCTCTAGCGCTACCGGTCGCCACCATGGTGAGCAAGGGCGAGGAGCTGTTCACCGGGGTG
GTGCCCATCCTGGTCGAGCTGGACGGCGACGTAAACGGCCACAAGTTCAGCGTGTCCGGCGAGGGCGAGG
GCGATGCCACCTACGGCAAGCTGACCCTGAAGTTCATCTGCACCACCGGCAAGCTGCCCGTGCCCTGGCC
CACCCTCGTGACCACCCTGACCTACGGCGTGCAGTGCTTCAGCCGCTACCCCGACCACATGAAGCAGCAC
GACTTCTTCAAGTCCGCCATGCCCGAAGGCTACGTCCAGGAGCGCACCATCTTCTTCAAGGACGACGGCA
ACTACAAGACCCGCGCCGAGGTGAAGTTCGAGGGCGACACCCTGGTGAACCGCATCGAGCTGAAGGGCAT
CGACTTCAAGGAGGACGGCAACATCCTGGGGCACAAGCTGGAGTACAACTACAACAGCCACAACGTCTAT
ATCATGGCCGACAAGCAGAAGAACGGCATCAAGGTGAACTTCAAGATCCGCCACAACATCGAGGACGGCA
GCGTGCAGCTCGCCGACCACTACCAGCAGAACACCCCCATCGGCGACGGCCCCGTGCTGCTGCCCGACAA
CCACTACCTGAGCACCCAGTCCGCCCTGAGCAAAGACCCCAACGAGAAGCGCGATCACATGGTCCTGCTG
GAGTTCGTGACCGCCGCCGGGATCACTCTCGGCATGGACGAGCTGTACAAGTCCGGACTCAGATCTCGAG
CTATGCAGCAAGAATCAGAGAGATGCAGAGTTAGAGCCAGAGAACCTGACATGGCACTTGAAGTACCTAA
AGCTCGTAGGGGTGCAGTACTCCTTAAGACAGGTGATGAAGAAGAAAGCTGTGGTTCACCTAACTCTGTG
GTGAAAGAAAAGCAAAAAGAAAGTTCTCTCTCCCAAAAAGAAGTCTTTAAAGACAAACCGGAGGCTCGAA
GACTAAATATCAATCCTGATAGAAAGGAGCATAATTGTAGAGAAGAAAAGAAATCTTCAACAAAATTAAG
AATGGACACATGCCTTCAAAAAACAAATAGAGTTTGTTCTAAGAGAGGAACCACTGAATCCAAAGAAGTA
TTATCCCAAGGACAACAGCAGGGAGCCCCAAATGCTGGGGTTATAACTAATGCACCTTTGCAGAGACATT
TTAAACCAAAGAAGGTGGAGTGTTTGGAAGTTGAAACTACGGATGTGACAGGACATGAGAGGATACTTCT
TTCACAGGCCTGTTTAGAAATCAGCGAGGCTCAAGTTCCAAGCAAACCATTCCAAAATGTGGAATTCTGT
GACTTCAGTAGGCATGAACCTGATGGGGAAGCATTTGAAGACAAAGATTTGGAAGGCAGAATTGAAACTG
ATACCAAGGTTTTGGAGATACTATATGAGTTTCCTAGAGTTTTTAGTTCTGTCATGAAACCTGAGAATAT
GATTGTACCAATAAAACTAAGCTCTGATTCTGAAATTGTACAACAAAGCATGCAAACATCAGATGGAATA
TTGAATCCCAGCAGCGGAGGCATCACCACTACTTCTGTTCCTGGAAGTCCAGATGGTGTCTTTGATCAAA
CTTGCGTAGATTTTGAAGTTGAGAGTGTAGGTGGTATAGCCAATAGTACAGGTTTCATCTTAGATCAAAA
AGATACAGATTCCATTCCTGCAACTATGGGTCACATCTCTCTGTCAGAGAGCACAAATGACACTGTTAGT
CCAGTAATGATTAGAGAATGTGAGAAGAATGACAGCACTGCTGATGAGTTACATGTAAAGCACGAACCTC
CTGATACAGCTGTCCTTGCTCATGAAACACATAGAGATAGTGGATTTAAGAATGTAGGTGACATTACCAA
TAAAGCATGTATGATGGACACTACAGGTATGTCCTGTAGTGATCATGTAACTGTTGATAGCCCTTATGTA
GTTGCAGTTAGAATAGCTGATGAGACCTCTATTAATACACGAAGTTTCTCAAAGTTTGTAGGAATGAGTG
CAGATGCAACCCCTCTTCATGTAGCTAGAAGTGGGAATGACACTGAAGATTTCAGCAACCCTTCTGCTTG
CTCAGATATTTATGGTGAGAGTATTTCATCTCATTTTACAGAGTCAACAGGAAAGTTGATAGAGAGCTTG
TCAGATTGTGCTTCCTCCTTACCTATAAAAAAGATTGCTGGTAGTAATTATAACACTTTTTTGGACTCTG
AACTCAGTATGTTAAATGGGACAAAAGTTCTTTCAGACAGTGCCGTGGGCATTGACCTGGGTAGTACTGG
TGATACAACAGAAGCATTGCACGAACTAAGAACTGCCGAAGAGTTCAAAACAGAAGAGCAAGATGACTCA
GGGAGTATAGAATTTGGTGTATCTTTTCCTGATAGGGAATCATCATCTATGGAAACATCCATCGAACCAA
AAGCAACTGAAACTTCTCGCACAGAGGGAATTACTGCCATTGAGGAGAGCTGGGAGTCTATGTTTAACGA
TGATGGTGACTGCCTGGATCCACGTCTTCTACAAGAGTTATCAGGGAATACCAAGAGCAGAGAGAGCATC
CAGGAACCTAGATCTGATTACTACAATCATGAAGTTCCTGATATTGACCTCAGTGATTGTGAATTCCCAC
ATGTCATTGAAATTTATGACTTTCCCCAAGAATTTCGTACTGAAGACCTTCTATGGGTTTTCTGCAGTTA
TCAAAAGAAAGGATTTGATATTAAATGGGTGGATGATACACATGCCCTAGGAGTATTCTCCAGTCCAATT
ACAGCTCGTGATGCGTTGGGTATTAAACACACCATGGTGAAGATTCGTCCCTTGTCACAGGCCACAAGAG
CAGCCAAGGCCAAAGCTAGAGCTTATGCTGAGTTCCTCCAGCCAGCAAAGGAGCGTCCTGAGACTTCAGC
AGCCCTAGCCAGAAGGTTAGTCATCAGTGCCCTTGGGGTTCGAAGTAAGCAGAGCAAAACCGAACGAGAA
GCAGAGCTCAAGAAACTGCAAGAAGCCAGAGAGAGAAAGCGGTTGGAAGCCAAGCAACGGGAAGACATCT
GGGAAGGCAGAGACCAGTCTACAGTTTGACAATTCTGCAGTCGACGGTACCGCGGGCCCGGGATCCACCG
GATCTAGATAACTGATCATAATCAGCCATACCACATTTGTAGAGGTTTTACTTGCTTTAAAAAACCTCCC
ACACCTCCCCCTGAACCTGAAACATAAAATGAATGCAATTGTTGTTGTTAACTTGTTTATTGCAGCTTAT
AATGGTTACAAATAAAGCAATAGCATCACAAATTTCACAAATAAAGCATTTTTTTCACTGCATTCTAGTT
GTGGTTTGTCCAAACTCATCAATGTATCTTAACGCGTAAATTGTAAGCGTTAATATTTTGTTAAAATTCG
CGTTAAATTTTTGTTAAATCAGCTCATTTTTTAACCAATAGGCCGAAATCGGCAAAATCCCTTATAAATC
AAAAGAATAGACCGAGATAGGGT
[37 nt withheld, positions 4154-4190]
AAAGAACGTGGACTCCAACGTCAAAGG
[49 nt withheld, positions 4218-4266]
T
[91 nt withheld, positions 4268-4358]
G
[124 nt withheld, positions 4360-4483]
CAGGTGGCACTTTTCGGGGAAATGTGCGCGGAACCCCTATTTGTTTATTTTTCTAAATACATTCAAATAT
GTATCCGCTCATGAGACAATAACCCTGATAAATGCTTCAATAATATTGAAAAAGGAAGAGTCCTGAGGCG
GAAAGAACCAGCTGTGGAATGTGTGTCAGTTAGGGTGTGGAAAGTCCCCAGGCTCCCCAGCAGGCAGAAG
TATGCAAAGCATGCATCTCAATTAGTCAGCAACCAGGTGTGGAAAGTCCCCAGGCTCCCCAGCAGGCAGA
AGTATGCAAAGCATGCATCTCAATTAGTCAGCAACCATAGTCCCGCCCCTAACTCCGCCCATCCCGCCCC
TAACTCCGCCCAGTTCCGCCCATTCTCCGCCCCATGGCTGACTAATTTTTTTTATTTATGCAGAGGCCGA
GGCCGCCTCGGCCTCTGAGCTATTCCAGAAGTAGTGAGGAGGCTTTTTTGGAGGCCTAGGCTTTTGCAAA
GATCGATCAAGAGACAGGATGAGGATCGTTTCGCATGATTGAACAAGATGGATTGCACGCAGGTTCTCCG
GCCGCTTGGGTGGAGAGGCTATTCGGCTATGACTGGGCACAACAGACAATCGGCTGCTCTGATGCCGCCG
TGTTCCGGCTGTCAGCGCAGGGGCGCCCGGTTCTTTTTGTCAAGACCGACCTGTCCGGTGCCCTGAATGA
ACTGCAAGACGAGGCAGCGCGGCTATCGTGGCTGGCCACGACGGGCGTTCCTTGCGCAGCTGTGCTCGAC
GTTGTCACTGAAGCGGGAAGGGACTGGCTGCTATTGGGCGAAGTGCCGGGGCAGGATCTCCTGTCATCTC
ACCTTGCTCCTGCCGAGAAAGTATCCATCATGGCTGATGCAATGCGGCGGCTGCATACGCTTGATCCGGC
TACCTGCCCATTCGACCACCAAGCGAAACATCGCATCGAGCGAGCACGTACTCGGATGGAAGCCGGTCTT
GTCGATCAGGATGATCTGGACGAAGAGCATCAGGGGCTCGCGCCAGCCGAACTGTTCGCCAGGCTCAAGG
CGAGCATGCCCGACGGCGAGGATCTCGTCGTGACCCATGGCGATGCCTGCTTGCCGAATATCATGGTGGA
AAATGGCCGCTTTTCTGGATTCATCGACTGTGGCCGGCTGGGTGTGGCGGACCGCTATCAGGACATAGCG
TTGGCTACCCGTGATATTGCTGAAGAGCTTGGCGGCGAATGGGCTGACCGCTTCCTCGTGCTTTACGGTA
TCGCCGCTCCCGATTCGCAGCGCATCGCCTTCTATCGCCTTCTTGACGAGTTCTTCTGAGCGGGACTCTG
GGGTTCGAAATGACCGACCAAGCGACGCCCAACCTGCCATCACGAGATTTCGATTCCACCGCCGCCTTCT
ATGAAAGGTTGGGCTTCGGAATCGTTTTCCGGGACGCCGGCTGGATGATCCTCCAGCGCGGGGATCTCAT
GCTGGAGTTCTTCGCCCACCCTAGGGGGAGGCTAACTGAAACACGGAAGGAGACAATACCGGAAGGAACC
CGCGCTATGACGGCAATAAAAAGACAGAATAAAACGCACGGTGTTGGGTCGTTTGTTCATAAACGCGGGG
TTCGGTCCCAGGGCTGGCACTCTGTCGATACCCCACCGAGACCCCATTGGGGCCAATACGCCCGCGTTTC
TTCCTTTTCCCCACCCCACCCCCCAAGTTCGGGTGAAGGCCCAGGGCTCGCAGCCAACGTCGGGGCGGCA
GGCCCTGCCATAGCCTCAGGTTACTCATATATACTTTAGATTGATTTAAAACTTCATTTTTAATTTAAAA
GGATCTAGGTGAAGATCCTTTTTGATAATCTCATGACCAAAATCCCTTAACGTGAGTTTTCGTTCCACTG
AGCGTCAGACCCCGTAGAAAAGATCAAAGGATCTTCTTGAGATCCTTTTTTTCTGCGCGTAATCTGCTGC
TTGCAAACAAAAAAACCACCGCTACCAGCGGTGGTTTGTTTGCCGGATCAAGAGCTACCAACTCTTTTTC
CGAAGGTAACTGGCTTCAGCAGAGCGCAGATACCAAATACTGTCCTTCTAGTGTAGCCGTAGTTAGGCCA
CCACTTCAAGAACTCTGTAGCACCGCCTACATACCTCGCTCTGCTAATCCTGTTACCAGTGGCTGCTGCC
AGTGGCGATAAGTCGTGTCTTACCGGGTTGGACTCAAGACGATAGTTACCGGATAAGGCGCAGCGGTCGG
GCTGAACGGGGGGTTCGTGCACACAGCCCAGCTTGGAGCGAACGACCTACACCGAACTGAGATACCTACA
GCGTGAGCTATGAGAAAGCGCCACGCTTCCCGAAGGGAGAAAGGCGGACAGGTATCCGGTAAGCGGCAGG
GTCGGAACAGGAGAGCGCACGAGGGAGCTTCCAGGGGGAAACGCCTGGTATCTTTATAGTCCTGTCGGGT
TTCGCCACCTCTGACTTGAGCGTCGATTTTTGTGATGCTCGTCAGGGGGGCGGAGCCTATGGAAAAACGC
CAGCAACGCGGCCTTTTTACGGTTCCTGGCCTTTTGCTGGCCTTTTGCTCACATGTTCTTTCCTGCGTTA
TCCCCTGATTCTGTGGATAACCGTATTACCGCCATGCAT
